Addgene plasmid #183854: JBL6417
Purpose: sfGFP reporter under the control of Mutant E. coli thiB TPP Riboswitch under the control of a Constitutive promoter
Depositing lab: Julius Lucks. Depositing organization: Northwestern University. Publication: A transient intermediate RNA structure underlies the regulatory function of the E. coli thiB TPP translational riboswitch. Berman KE, Steans R, Hertz LM, Lucks JB. RNA. 2023 Nov;29(11):1658-1672. doi: 10.1261/rna.079427.122. Epub 2023 Jul 7. PubMed 37419663.
Backbone
  Vector backbone: p15a
  Vector type: Bacterial Expression
Growth in bacteria
  Bacterial resistance: Chloramphenicol, 25 μg/mL
  Growth temperature: 37°C
  Growth strain: DH5alpha
  Copy number: Low Copy
Gene/Insert
  Gene/Insert name: E. coli thiB TPP Riboswitch Randomized A nt90-94 regulated sfGFP
  Species: E. coli
  Promoter: J23119 - Anderson Promoter
  Cloning method: Gibson Cloning
Terms and licenses: Academic/Nonprofit Terms; Industry Terms: Not Available to Industry
Depositor comments: Spe1/J23119 Promoter + thiB TPP thiB E. coli Riboswitch Rand Loop 1+ sfGFP
How to cite: JBL6417 was a gift from Julius Lucks (Addgene plasmid # 183854 ; http://n2t.net/addgene:183854 ; RRID:Addgene_183854)
