[The description below was written by a language model from this plasmid's Addgene catalogue record and pLannotate feature annotations shown in this document.]
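Description:
JBL6417 is a 3,454 nt bacterial expression plasmid built on a p15A backbone for use in E. coli. It replicates from the p15A origin, listed in the record as low copy and compatible with ColE1-type plasmids. Selection is with chloramphenicol, through a cat gene driven by its own promoter and followed by the lambda t0 terminator. The feature table also flags short fragments of IS1, an RSF origin, and the tet and lac UV5 promoters. These are probably backbone remnants or partial annotation matches rather than functional parts.

The payload is a fluorescent reporter for riboswitch function. A constitutive Anderson promoter, J23119, modified to end in an SpeI site, transcribes a variant of the E. coli thiB thiamine pyrophosphate (TPP) riboswitch placed immediately upstream of the superfolder GFP coding sequence. The transcription unit ends in a region containing 5S rRNA sequence and a partial rrnB T1 terminator. A short match to a capTEV tag downstream of sfGFP probably reflects only a small tag-like stretch.

The thiB element is a translational riboswitch, in which TPP binding to the leader RNA changes its fold and so alters translation of the downstream gene. sfGFP fluorescence therefore reports regulatory activity while transcription stays constitutive. In this mutant, nucleotides 90–94 are randomized (the depositor calls it "Rand Loop 1"), although the record does not give the resulting sequence. The construct belongs to a study of how a transient intermediate RNA structure underlies thiB riboswitch regulation, and it is suited to comparing mutant and wild-type reporter output in cells.
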