Features (pLannotate 1.2.2; 14 found; start..end, strand, type, name):
     16..50      +  promoter       J23119(SpeI) promoter: bacterial promoter (Registry of Standard Biological Parts BBa J23119) modified to end with an SpeI site
     50..149     +  ncRNA          TPP: Accession: RF00059 - TPP riboswitch (THI element)
    193..906     +  CDS            Superfolder GFP: Superfolder GFP is a basic (constitutively fluorescent) green fluorescent protein published in 2005, derived from Aequorea victoria. It is reported to be a very rapidly-maturing weak dimer.
    974..991     +  CDS            capTEV™ (fragment): composite tag for in vivo biotinylation, TEV protease cleavage, and 6xHis tagging
   1098..1213    +  ncRNA          5S rRNA: Accession: RF00001 - 5S ribosomal RNA
   1217..1282    +  terminator     rrnB T1 terminator (fragment): transcription terminator T1 from the E. coli rrnB gene
   1318..1415    +  promoter       cat promoter: promoter of the E. coli cat gene encoding chloramphenicol acetyltransferase
   1416..2072    +  CDS            cat: CAT_ECOLX - Experimental evidence at protein level: Swiss-Prot protein existence level 1. This enzyme is an effector of chloramphenicol resistance in bacteria. From Escherichia coli. This protein is used as a marker in many commonly used cloning vectors, such as pACYC184.
   2096..2190    +  terminator     lambda t0 terminator: transcription terminator from phage lambda
   2326..2469    +  mobile_element IS1 (fragment): prokaryotic transposable element IS1
   2588..2643    -  rep_origin     RSF ori (fragment): Plasmids containing the RSF 1030 origin of replication can be propagated in E. coli cells that contain additional plasmids with compatible origins.
   2731..3276    -  rep_origin     p15A ori: Plasmids containing the medium-copy-number p15A origin of replication can be propagated in E. coli cells that contain a second plasmid with the ColE1 origin.
   3388..3412    +  promoter       tet promoter (fragment): E. coli promoter for tetracycline efflux protein gene
   3433..3454    +  promoter       lac UV5 promoter (fragment): E. coli lac promoter with an "up" mutation
>Addgene plasmid #183854 | JBL6417 | addgene full sequence | sequence record 370978 | Addgene NGS Result
GAATTCTAAAGATCTTTGACAGCTAGCTCAGTCCTAGGTATAATACTAGTCCGTTCTCAACGGGGTGCCA
CGCGTACGCGTGCGCTGAGAAAATACCCGTCGAACCTGATCCGGATAACGCCGGCGAAGGGATTTGAGGA
TTCCTCTCAAGTCCTTTGCCACTCTTTTTTGAGGTGCAAAGTGTTAAAAAAAATGAGCAAAGGAGAAGAA
CTTTTCACTGGAGTTGTCCCAATTCTTGTTGAATTAGATGGTGATGTTAATGGGCACAAATTTTCTGTCC
GTGGAGAGGGTGAAGGTGATGCTACAAACGGAAAACTCACCCTTAAATTTATTTGCACTACTGGAAAACT
ACCTGTTCCGTGGCCAACACTTGTCACTACTCTGACCTATGGTGTTCAATGCTTTTCCCGTTATCCGGAT
CACATGAAACGGCATGACTTTTTCAAGAGTGCCATGCCCGAAGGTTATGTACAGGAACGCACTATATCTT
TCAAAGATGACGGGACCTACAAGACGCGTGCTGAAGTCAAGTTTGAAGGTGATACCCTTGTTAATCGTAT
CGAGTTAAAGGGTATTGATTTTAAAGAAGATGGAAACATTCTTGGACACAAACTCGAGTACAACTTTAAC
TCACACAATGTATACATCACGGCAGACAAACAAAAGAATGGAATCAAAGCTAACTTCAAAATTCGCCACA
ACGTTGAAGATGGTTCCGTTCAACTAGCAGACCATTATCAACAAAATACTCCAATTGGCGATGGCCCTGT
CCTTTTACCAGACAACCATTACCTGTCGACACAATCTGTCCTTTCGAAAGATCCCAACGAAAAGCGTGAC
CACATGGTCCTTCTTGAGTTTGTAACTGCTGCTGGGATTACACATGGCATGGATGAGCTCTACAAATAAG
GATCTGAAGCTTGGGCCCGAACAAAAACTCATCTCAGAAGAGGATCTGAATAGCGCCGTCGACCATCATC
ATCATCATCATTGAGTTTAAACGGTCTCCAGCTTGGCTGTTTTGGCGGATGAGAGAAGATTTTCAGCCTG
ATACAGATTAAATCAGAACGCAGAAGCGGTCTGATAAAACAGAATTTGCCTGGCGGCAGTAGCGCGGTGG
TCCCACCTGACCCCATGCCGAACTCAGAAGTGAAACGCCGTAGCGCCGATGGTAGTGTGGGGTCTCCCCA
TGCGAGAGTAGGGAACTGCCAGGCATCAAATAAAACGAAAGGCTCAGTAGAAAGACTGGGCCTTTCGTTT
TATCTGTTGTTTGTCGGTGAACTGGATCCTTACTCGAGTCTAGACTGCAGTTGATCGGGCACGTAAGAGG
TTCCAACTTTCACCATAATGAAATAAGATCACTACCGGGCGTATTTTTTGAGTTATCGAGATTTTCAGGA
GCTAAGGAAGCTAAAATGGAGAAAAAAATCACTGGATATACCACCGTTGATATATCCCAATGGCATCGTA
AAGAACATTTTGAGGCATTTCAGTCAGTTGCTCAATGTACCTATAACCAGACCGTTCAGCTGGATATTAC
GGCCTTTTTAAAGACCGTAAAGAAAAATAAGCACAAGTTTTATCCGGCCTTTATTCACATTCTTGCCCGC
CTGATGAATGCTCATCCGGAATTTCGTATGGCAATGAAAGACGGTGAGCTGGTGATATGGGATAGTGTTC
ACCCTTGTTACACCGTTTTCCATGAGCAAACTGAAACGTTTTCATCGCTCTGGAGTGAATACCACGACGA
TTTCCGGCAGTTTCTACACATATATTCGCAAGATGTGGCGTGTTACGGTGAAAACCTGGCCTATTTCCCT
AAAGGGTTTATTGAGAATATGTTTTTCGTCTCAGCCAATCCCTGGGTGAGTTTCACCAGTTTTGATTTAA
ACGTGGCCAATATGGACAACTTCTTCGCCCCCGTTTTCACCATGGGCAAATATTATACGCAAGGCGACAA
GGTGCTGATGCCGCTGGCGATTCAGGTTCATCATGCCGTTTGTGATGGCTTCCATGTCGGCAGAATGCTT
AATGAATTACAACAGTACTGCGATGAGTGGCAGGGCGGGGCGTAATTTGATATCGAGCTCGCTTGGACTC
CTGTTGATAGATCCAGTAATGACCTCAGAACTCCATCTGGATTTGTTCAGAACGCTCGGTTGCCGCCGGG
CGTTTTTTATTGGTGAGAATCCAAGCCTCCGATCAACGTCTCATTTTCGCCAAAAGTTGGCCCAGGGCTT
CCCGGTATCAACAGGGACACCAGGATTTATTTATTCTGCGAAGTGATCTTCCGTCACAGGTATTTATTCG
GCGCAAAGTGCGTCGGGTGATGCTGCCAACTTACTGATTTAGTGTATGATGGTGTTTTTGAGGTGCTCCA
GTGGCTTCTGTTTCTATCAGCTGTCCCTCCTGTTCAGCTACTGACGGGGTGGTGCGTAACGGCAAAAGCA
CCGCCGGACATCAGCGCTAGCGGAGTGTATACTGGCTTACTATGTTGGCACTGATGAGGGTGTCAGTGAA
GTGCTTCATGTGGCAGGAGAAAAAAGGCTGCACCGGTGCGTCAGCAGAATATGTGATACAGGATATATTC
CGCTTCCTCGCTCACTGACTCGCTACGCTCGGTCGTTCGACTGCGGCGAGCGGAAATGGCTTACGAACGG
GGCGGAGATTTCCTGGAAGATGCCAGGAAGATACTTAACAGGGAAGTGAGAGGGCCGCGGCAAAGCCGTT
TTTCCATAGGCTCCGCCCCCCTGACAAGCATCACGAAATCTGACGCTCAAATCAGTGGTGGCGAAACCCG
ACAGGACTATAAAGATACCAGGCGTTTCCCCCTGGCGGCTCCCTCGTGCGCTCTCCTGTTCCTGCCTTTC
GGTTTACCGGTGTCATTCCGCTGTTATGGCCGCGTTTGTCTCATTCCACGCCTGACACTCAGTTCCGGGT
AGGCAGTTCGCTCCAAGCTGGACTGTATGCACGAACCCCCCGTTCAGTCCGACCGCTGCGCCTTATCCGG
TAACTATCGTCTTGAGTCCAACCCGGAAAGACATGCAAAAGCACCACTGGCAGCAGCCACTGGTAATTGA
TTTAGAGGAGTTAGTCTTGAAGTCATGCGCCGGTTAAGGCTAAACTGAAAGGACAAGTTTTGGTGACTGC
GCTCCTCCAAGCCAGTTACCTCGGTTCAAAGAGTTGGTAGCTCAGAGAACCTTCGAAAAACCGCCCTGCA
AGGCGGTTTTTTCGTTTTCAGAGCAAGAGATTACGCGCAGACCAAAACGATCTCAAGAAGATCATCTTAT
TAATCAGATAAAATATTTCTAGATTTCAGTGCAATTTATCTCTTCAAATGTAGCACCTGAAGTCAGCCCC
ATACGATATAAGTTGTAATTCTCATGTTTGACAGCTTATCATCGATAAGCTTCCGATGGCGCGCCGAGAG
GCTTTACACTTTATGCTTCCGGCT
